Addgene plasmid #36428: pMartini Gate A R2-R1
Depositing lab: Brian McCabe. Depositing organization: Columbia University. Publication: A modular toolset for recombination transgenesis and neurogenetic analysis of Drosophila. Wang JW, Beck ES, McCabe BD. PLoS One. 2012;7(7):e42102. Epub 2012 Jul 25. 10.1371/journal.pone.0042102 PubMed 22848718.
Backbone
  Vector backbone: pMartini
  Total vector size (bp): 4618
  Modifications to backbone: 5' cloning sites: SfiI-XhoI-HindIII-XbaI-KpnI-Acc65I-SphI-NspI-EcoRV 3' cloning sites: XhoI-SfiI-BanII-SacI-EcoRV
  Vector type: Gateway Conversion Vector
Growth in bacteria
  Bacterial resistance: Chloramphenicol and Ampicillin, 25 & 100 μg/mL
  Growth temperature: 37°C
  Growth strain: ccdB Survival
  Copy number: High Copy
Gene/Insert
  Gene/Insert name: Gateway Cassette A R2-R1
  Cloning method: Gateway Cloning
  Sequencing primers: 5′ M13_fwd; 3′ M13_rev
Terms and licenses: Academic/Nonprofit Terms; Industry Terms: Not Available to Industry
Depositor comments: This vector can be used for conversion of any cloning vector into a gateway destination vector and facilitate the generation of in-frame fusions with a gateway cassette. A,B or C are reading frames; R1-R2 or R2-R1 indicate the gateway cassette orientation. Please see the associated publication for more information: Wang J-W, Beck ES, McCabe BD (2012) A Modular Toolset for Recombination Transgenesis and Neurogenetic Analysis of Drosophila. PLoS ONE 7(7): e42102 http://www.plosone.org/article/info:doi%2F10.1371%2Fjournal.pone.0042102
How to cite: pMartini Gate A R2-R1 was a gift from Brian McCabe (Addgene plasmid # 36428 ; http://n2t.net/addgene:36428 ; RRID:Addgene_36428)
