[The description below was written by a language model from this plasmid's Addgene catalogue record and pLannotate feature annotations shown in this document.]
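Description:
pMartini Gate A R2-R1 is a 4,618 bp Gateway conversion vector built on the pMartini backbone. It serves as a donor of a Gateway cassette that can be excised and moved into another plasmid, rather than as an expression construct in its own right. It replicates in E. coli from a high-copy ColE1/pUC-type origin and also carries an f1 phage origin. Selection uses ampicillin (β-lactamase under its own promoter on the backbone) together with chloramphenicol (the CmR gene inside the cassette). Because the cassette encodes the CcdB gyrase toxin, the plasmid must be maintained in a ccdB-tolerant strain.

The payload is a standard attR-flanked Gateway cassette containing ccdB, a ccdA fragment, and chloramphenicol acetyltransferase with its promoter elements, bounded by attR2 and attR1. It sits within a lacZα/lac promoter region typical of pUC-like cloning vectors, flanked by M13 sequencing primer sites. "A" denotes one of three available reading frames (A, B or C), and "R2-R1" indicates the cassette orientation, here the reverse of the R1-R2 versions. Multiple restriction sites surround the cassette on both sides, including SfiI, XhoI and EcoRV on each flank, so it can be released and inserted into a recipient vector.

According to the depositor, the cassette can convert any cloning vector into a Gateway destination vector, and choosing the right frame allows in-frame fusions across the att sites. After conversion, an LR reaction replaces the ccdB/CmR segment with the insert from an entry clone, and ccdB counterselects against unrecombined plasmid. The vector belongs to a modular toolset developed for recombination transgenesis and neurogenetic analysis in Drosophila.
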