Features (pLannotate 1.2.2; 16 found; start..end, strand, type, name):
     33..461     -  rep_origin     f1 ori (sequence partly withheld): f1 bacteriophage origin of replication; arrow indicates direction of (+) strand synthesis
    466..621     -  CDS            lacZα (fragment): LacZα fragment of β-galactosidase; lacZ fragment
    701..825     +  protein_bind   attR2: mutant version of attR; recombination site for the Gateway® LR reaction LR Clonase™
    869..1171    -  CDS            ccdB: CCDB_ECOLI - Also known as G, letB, letD. Experimental evidence at protein level: Swiss-Prot protein existence level 1. Toxic component of a type II toxin-antitoxin (TA) system, functioning in plasmid maintainence. Responsible for the post- segregational killing (PSK) of plasmid-free cells, also referred to as a plasmid addiction system. Half-life of over 2 hours. Cell killing by CcdB is accompanied by filamentation, defects in chromosome and plasmid segregation, defects in cell division, formation of anucleate cells, decreased DNA synthesis and plasmid loss. Interferes with the activity of DN
   1176..1334    -  CDS            ccdA (fragment): CCDA_ECO57 - Also known as H, letA. Experimental evidence at protein level: Swiss-Prot protein existence level 1. Antitoxin component of a type II toxin-antitoxin (TA) system which inhibits the post-segregational killing (PSK) of plasmid-free cells, also referred to as a plasmid addiction system. Binds to and blocks the activity of CcdB; will also remove bound CcdB protein from the CcdB-GyrA complex by forming a CcdA-CcdB complex, a process termed rejuvenation. Functions as a transcriptional corepressor for the ccdAB operon, repression also requires CcdB (By similarity). From Escherichia coli
   1513..2172    -  CDS            CmR: chloramphenicol acetyltransferase; cat; confers resistance to chloramphenicol
   2173..2202    -  promoter       cat promoter (fragment): promoter of the E. coli cat gene encoding chloramphenicol acetyltransferase
   2226..2256    -  promoter       lac UV5 promoter: E. coli lac promoter with an "up" mutation
   2281..2405    -  protein_bind   attR1: mutant version of attR; recombination site for the Gateway® LR reaction LR Clonase™
   2496..2512    -  protein_bind   lac operator: The lac repressor binds to the lac operator to inhibit transcription in E. coli. This inhibition can be relieved by adding lactose or isopropyl-β-D-thiogalactopyranoside (IPTG). lac repressor encoded by lacI
   2520..2550    -  promoter       lac promoter: promoter for the E. coli lac operon
   2565..2586    -  protein_bind   CAP binding site: CAP binding activates transcription in the presence of cAMP. E. coli catabolite activator protein
   2599..2691    -  CDS            lacI (fragment): lac repressor; lacI; The lac repressor binds to the lac operator to inhibit transcription in E. coli. This inhibition can be relieved by adding lactose or isopropyl-β-D-thiogalactopyranoside (IPTG).
   2874..3462    -  rep_origin     ori: high-copy-number ColE1/pMB1/pBR322/pUC origin of replication
   3633..4493    -  CDS            AmpR: β-lactamase; bla; confers resistance to ampicillin, carbenicillin, and related antibiotics
   4494..4598    -  promoter       AmpR promoter: bla
>Addgene plasmid #36428 | pMartini Gate A R2-R1 | depositor full sequence | sequence record 45567 | pMartini Gate A R2-R1 sequence 4618 bps
CACCTAAATTGTAAGCGTTAATATTTTGTTAAAATTCGCGTTAAATTTTTGTTAAATCAGCTCATTTTTT
AACCAATAGGCCGAAATCGGCAAAATCCCTTATAAATCAAAAGAATAGACCGAGATAGGGT
[37 nt withheld, positions 132-168]
AAAGAACGTGGACTCCAACGTCAAAGG
[49 nt withheld, positions 196-244]
T
[91 nt withheld, positions 246-336]
G
[124 nt withheld, positions 338-461]
CCCATTCGCCATTCAGGCTGCGCAACTGTTGGGAAGGGCGATCGGTGCGGGCCTCTTCGCTATTACGCCA
GCTGGCGAAAGGGGGATGTGCTGCAAGGCGATTAAGTTGGGTAACGCCAGGGTTTTCCCAGTCACGACGT
TGTAAAACGACGGCCAGTGAGCGGCCGCCGGCCTCGAGGGCCGGATCTGCAGGTCGACCAGCTGGCCAAG
CTTCTTCTAGAGGTACCGCATGCGATATCACCACTTTGTACAAGAAAGCTGAACGAGAAACGTAAAATGA
TATAAATATCAATATATTAAATTAGATTTTGCATAAAAAACAGACTACATAATACTGTAAAACACAACAT
ATCCAGTCACTATGGTCGACCTGCAGACTGGCTGTGTATAAGGGAGCCTGACATTTATATTCCCCAGAAC
ATCAGGTTAATGGCGTTTTTGATGTCATTTTCGCGGTGGCTGAGATCAGCCACTTCTTCCCCGATAACGG
AGACCGGCACACTGGCCATATCGGTGGTCATCATGCGCCAGCTTTCATCCCCGATATGCACCACCGGGTA
AAGTTCACGGGAGACTTTATCTGACAGCAGACGTGCACTGGCCAGGGGGATCACCATCCGTCGCCCGGGC
GTGTCAATAATATCACTCTGTACATCCACAAACAGACGATAACGGCTCTCTCTTTTATAGGTGTAAACCT
TAAACTGCATTTCACCAGCCCCTGTTCTCGTCAGCAAAAGAGCCGTTCATTTCAATAAACCGGGCGACCT
CAGCCATCCCTTCCTGATTTTCCGCTTTCCAGCGTTCGGCACGCAGACGACGGGCTTCATTCTGCATGGT
TGTGCTTACCAGACCGGAGATATTGACATCATATATGCCTTGAGCAACTGATAGCTGTCGCTGTCAACTG
TCACTGTAATACGCTGCTTCATAGCATACCTCTTTTTGACATACTTCGGGTATACATATCAGTATATATT
CTTATACCGCAAAAATCAGCGCGCAAATACGCATACTGTTATCTGGCTTTTAGTAAGCCGGATCCACGCG
TTTACGCCCCGCCCTGCCACTCATCGCAGTACTGTTGTAATTCATTAAGCATTCTGCCGACATGGAAGCC
ATCACAAACGGCATGATGAACCTGAATCGCCAGCGGCATCAGCACCTTGTCGCCTTGCGTATAATATTTG
CCCATGGTGAAAACGGGGGCGAAGAAGTTGTCCATATTGGCCACGTTTAAATCAAAACTGGTGAAACTCA
CCCAGGGATTGGCTGAGACGAAAAACATATTCTCAATAAACCCTTTAGGGAAATAGGCCAGGTTTTCACC
GTAACACGCCACATCTTGCGAATATATGTGTAGAAACTGCCGGAAATCGTCGTGGTATTCACTCCAGAGC
GATGAAAACGTTTCAGTTTGCTCATGGAAAACGGTGTAACAAGGGTGAACACTATCCCATATCACCAGCT
CACCGTCTTTCATTGCCATACGGAATTCCGGATGAGCATTCATCAGGCGGGCAAGAATGTGAATAAAGGC
CGGATAAAACTTGTGCTTATTTTTCTTTACGGTCTTTAAAAAGGCCGTAATATCCAGCTGAACGGTCTGG
TTATAGGTACATTGAGCAACTGACTGAAATGCCTCAAAATGTTCTTTACGATGCCATTGGGATATATCAA
CGGTGGTATATCCAGTGATTTTTTTCTCCATTTTAGCTTCCTTAGCTCCTGAAAATCTCGACGGATCCTA
ACTCAAAATCCACACATTATACGAGCCGGAAGCATAAAGTGTAAAGCCTGGGGTGCCTAATGCGGCCGCC
ATAGTGACTGGATATGTTGTGTTTTACAGTATTATGTAGTCTGTTTTTTATGCAAAATCTAATTTAATAT
ATTGATATTTATATCATTTTACGTTTCTCGTTCAGCTTTTTTGTACAAACTTGTGATATCGAGCTCTCCC
GGGAATTCGGATCCGGCCCTCGAGGCCGGCGGCCGCTTGGCGTAATCATGGTCATAGCTGTTTCCTGTGT
GAAATTGTTATCCGCTCACAATTCCACACAACATACGAGCCGGAAGCATAAAGTGTAAAGCCTGGGGTGC
CTAATGAGTGAGCTAACTCACATTAATTGCGTTGCGCTCACTGCCCGCTTTCCAGTCGGGAAACCTGTCG
TGCCAGCTGCATTAATGAATCGGCCAACGCGCGGGGAGAGGCGGTTTGCGTATTGGGCGCTCTTCCGCTT
CCTCGCTCACTGACTCGCTGCGCTCGGTCGTTCGGCTGCGGCGAGCGGTATCAGCTCACTCAAAGGCGGT
AATACGGTTATCCACAGAATCAGGGGATAACGCAGGAAAGAACATGTGAGCAAAAGGCCAGCAAAAGGCC
AGGAACCGTAAAAAGGCCGCGTTGCTGGCGTTTTTCCATAGGCTCCGCCCCCCTGACGAGCATCACAAAA
ATCGACGCTCAAGTCAGAGGTGGCGAAACCCGACAGGACTATAAAGATACCAGGCGTTTCCCCCTGGAAG
CTCCCTCGTGCGCTCTCCTGTTCCGACCCTGCCGCTTACCGGATACCTGTCCGCCTTTCTCCCTTCGGGA
AGCGTGGCGCTTTCTCATAGCTCACGCTGTAGGTATCTCAGTTCGGTGTAGGTCGTTCGCTCCAAGCTGG
GCTGTGTGCACGAACCCCCCGTTCAGCCCGACCGCTGCGCCTTATCCGGTAACTATCGTCTTGAGTCCAA
CCCGGTAAGACACGACTTATCGCCACTGGCAGCAGCCACTGGTAACAGGATTAGCAGAGCGAGGTATGTA
GGCGGTGCTACAGAGTTCTTGAAGTGGTGGCCTAACTACGGCTACACTAGAAGAACAGTATTTGGTATCT
GCGCTCTGCTGAAGCCAGTTACCTTCGGAAAAAGAGTTGGTAGCTCTTGATCCGGCAAACAAACCACCGC
TGGTAGCGGTGGTTTTTTTGTTTGCAAGCAGCAGATTACGCGCAGAAAAAAAGGATCTCAAGAAGATCCT
TTGATCTTTTCTACGGGGTCTGACGCTCAGTGGAACGAAAACTCACGTTAAGGGATTTTGGTCATGAGAT
TATCAAAAAGGATCTTCACCTAGATCCTTTTAAATTAAAAATGAAGTTTTAAATCAATCTAAAGTATATA
TGAGTAAACTTGGTCTGACAGTTACCAATGCTTAATCAGTGAGGCACCTATCTCAGCGATCTGTCTATTT
CGTTCATCCATAGTTGCCTGACTCCCCGTCGTGTAGATAACTACGATACGGGAGGGCTTACCATCTGGCC
CCAGTGCTGCAATGATACCGCGAGACCCACGCTCACCGGCTCCAGATTTATCAGCAATAAACCAGCCAGC
CGGAAGGGCCGAGCGCAGAAGTGGTCCTGCAACTTTATCCGCCTCCATCCAGTCTATTAATTGTTGCCGG
GAAGCTAGAGTAAGTAGTTCGCCAGTTAATAGTTTGCGCAACGTTGTTGCCATTGCTACAGGCATCGTGG
TGTCACGCTCGTCGTTTGGTATGGCTTCATTCAGCTCCGGTTCCCAACGATCAAGGCGAGTTACATGATC
CCCCATGTTGTGCAAAAAAGCGGTTAGCTCCTTCGGTCCTCCGATCGTTGTCAGAAGTAAGTTGGCCGCA
GTGTTATCACTCATGGTTATGGCAGCACTGCATAATTCTCTTACTGTCATGCCATCCGTAAGATGCTTTT
CTGTGACTGGTGAGTACTCAACCAAGTCATTCTGAGAATAGTGTATGCGGCGACCGAGTTGCTCTTGCCC
GGCGTCAATACGGGATAATACCGCGCCACATAGCAGAACTTTAAAAGTGCTCATCATTGGAAAACGTTCT
TCGGGGCGAAAACTCTCAAGGATCTTACCGCTGTTGAGATCCAGTTCGATGTAACCCACTCGTGCACCCA
ACTGATCTTCAGCATCTTTTACTTTCACCAGCGTTTCTGGGTGAGCAAAAACAGGAAGGCAAAATGCCGC
AAAAAAGGGAATAAGGGCGACACGGAAATGTTGAATACTCATACTCTTCCTTTTTCAATATTATTGAAGC
ATTTATCAGGGTTATTGTCTCATGAGCGGATACATATTTGAATGTATTTAGAAAAATAAACAAATAGGGG
TTCCGCGCACATTTCCCCGAAAAGTGC
