>Addgene plasmid #36428 | pMartini Gate A R2-R1 | addgene partial sequence | sequence record 46825 | M13pUC-rev 5'-AGCGGATAACAATTTCACACAGG-3'
AGCGGCCGCCGGCCTCGAGGGCCGGATCCGAATTCCCGGGAGAGCTCGATATCACAAGTTTGTACAAAAA
AGCTGAACGAGAAACGTAAAATGATATAAATATCAATATATTAAATTAGATTTTGCATAAAAAACAGACT
ACATAATACTGTAAAACACAACATATCCAGTCACTATGGCGGCCGCATTAGGCACCCCAGGCTTTACACT
TTATGCTTCCGGCTCGTATAATGTGTGGATTTTGAGTTAGGATCCGTCGAGATTTTCAGGAGCTAAGGAA
GCTAAAATGGAGAAAAAAATCACTGGATATACCACCGTTGATATATCCCAATGGCATCGTAAAGAACATT
TTGAGGCATTTCAGTCAGTTGCTCAATGTACCTATAACCAGACCGTTCAGCTGGATATTACGGCCTTTTT
AAAGACCGTAAAGAAAAATAAGCACAAGTTTTATCCGGCCTTTATTCACATTCTTGCCCGCCTGATGAAT
GCTCATCCGGAATTCCGTATGGCAATGAAAGACGGTGAGCTGGTGATATGGGATAGTGTTCACCCTTGTT
ACACCGTTTTCCATGAGCAAACTGAAACGTTTTCATCGCTCTGGAGTGAATACCACGACGATTTCCGGCA
GTTTCTACACATATATTCGCAAGATGTGGCGTGTTACGGTGAAAACCTGGCCTATTTCCCTAAAGGGTTT
ATTGAGAATATGTTTTTCGTCTCAGCCAATCCCTGGGTGAGTTTCACCAGTTTTGATTTAAACGTGGCCA
ATATGGACAACTTCTTCGCCCCCGTTTTCACCATGGGCAAATATTATACGCAAGGCGACAAGGTGCTGAT
GCCGCTGGCGATTCAGGTTCATCATGCCGTTTGTGATGGCTTCCATGTCGGCAGAATGCTTAATGAATTA
CAACAGT
