>Addgene plasmid #36428 | pMartini Gate A R2-R1 | addgene partial sequence | sequence record 46830 | M13pUC-fwd 5'-CCCAGTCACGACGTTGTAAAACG-3'
GGCCGGATCTGCAGGTCGACCAGCTGGCCAAGCTTCTTCTAGAGGTACCGCATGCGATATCACCACTTTG
TACAAGAAAGCTGAACGAGAAACGTAAAATGATATAAATATCAATATATTAAATTAGATTTTGCATAAAA
AACAGACTACATAATACTGTAAAACACAACATATCCAGTCACTATGGTCGACCTGCAGACTGGCTGTGTA
TAAGGGAGCCTGACATTTATATTCCCCAGAACATCAGGTTAATGGCGTTTTTGATGTCATTTTCGCGGTG
GCTGAGATCAGCCACTTCTTCCCCGATAACGGAGACCGGCACACTGGCCATATCGGTGGTCATCATGCGC
CAGCTTTCATCCCCGATATGCACCACCGGGTAAAGTTCACGGGAGACTTTATCTGACAGCAGACGTGCAC
TGGCCAGGGGGATCACCATCCGTCGCCCGGGCGTGTCAATAATATCACTCTGTACATCCACAAACAGACG
ATAACGGCTCTCTCTTTTATAGGTGTAAACCTTAAACTGCATTTCACCAGCCCCTGTTCTCGTCAGCAAA
AGAGCCGTTCATTTCAATAAACCGGGCGACCTCAGCCATCCCTTCCTGATTTTCCGCTTTCCAGCGTTCG
GCACGCAGACGACGGGCTTCATTCTGCATGGTTGTGCTTACCAGACCGGAGATATTGACATCATATATGC
CTTGAGCAACTGATAGCTGTCGCTGTCAACTGTCACTGTAATACGCTGCTTCATAGCATACCTCTTTTTG
ACATACTTCGGGTATACATATCAGTATATATTCTTATACCGCAAAAATCAGCGCGCAAATACGCATACTG
TTATCTGGCTTTTAGTAAGCCGGATCCACGCGTTTACGCCCCG
